>Addgene plasmid #117372 | pmiRGLO-TMEM63C-201 | addgene full sequence | sequence record 231682 | Addgene NGS Result
CCACCGGTAGGCGCCAACCGGCTCCGTTCTTTGGTGGCCCCTTCGCGCCACCTTCTACTCCTCCCCTAGT
CAGGAAGTTCCCCCCCGCCCCGCAGCTCGCGTCGTGCAGGACGTGACAAATGGAAGTAGCACGTCTCACT
AGTCTCGTGCAGATGGACAGCACCGCTGAGCAATGGAAGCGGGTAGGCCTTTGGGGCAGCGGCCAATAGC
AGCTTTGCTCCTTCGCTTTCTGGGCTCAGAGGCTGGGAAGGGGTGGGTCCGGGGGCGGGCTCAGGGGCGG
GCTCAGGGGCGGGGCGGGCGCCCGAAGGTCCTCCGGAGGCCCGGCATTCTGCACGCTTCAAAAGCGCACG
TCTGCCGCGCTGTTCTCCTCTTCCTCATCTCCGGGCCTTTCGACCTGCAGCCCAAGCTTGGCAATCCGGT
ACTGTTGGTAAAGCCACCATGGAAGATGCCAAAAACATTAAGAAGGGCCCAGCGCCATTCTACCCACTCG
AAGACGGGACCGCCGGCGAGCAGCTGCACAAAGCCATGAAGCGCTACGCCCTGGTGCCCGGCACCATCGC
CTTTACCGACGCACATATCGAGGTGGACATTACCTACGCCGAGTACTTCGAGATGAGCGTTCGGCTGGCA
GAAGCTATGAAGCGCTATGGGCTGAATACAAACCATCGGATCGTGGTGTGCAGCGAGAATAGCTTGCAGT
TCTTCATGCCCGTGTTGGGTGCCCTGTTCATCGGTGTGGCTGTGGCCCCAGCTAACGACATCTACAACGA
GCGCGAGCTGCTGAACAGCATGGGCATCAGCCAGCCCACCGTCGTATTCGTGAGCAAGAAAGGGCTGCAA
AAGATCCTCAACGTGCAAAAGAAGCTACCGATCATACAAAAGATCATCATCATGGATAGCAAGACCGACT
ACCAGGGCTTCCAAAGCATGTACACCTTCGTGACTTCCCATTTGCCACCCGGCTTCAACGAGTACGACTT
CGTGCCCGAGAGCTTCGACCGGGACAAAACCATCGCCCTGATCATGAACAGTAGTGGCAGTACCGGATTG
CCCAAGGGCGTAGCCCTACCGCACCGCACCGCTTGTGTCCGATTCAGTCATGCCCGCGACCCCATCTTCG
GCAACCAGATCATCCCCGACACCGCTATCCTCAGCGTGGTGCCATTTCACCACGGCTTCGGCATGTTCAC
CACGCTGGGCTACTTGATCTGCGGCTTTCGGGTCGTGCTCATGTACCGCTTCGAGGAGGAGCTATTCTTG
CGCAGCTTGCAAGACTATAAGATTCAATCTGCCCTGCTGGTGCCCACACTATTTAGCTTCTTCGCTAAGA
GCACTCTCATCGACAAGTACGACCTAAGCAACTTGCACGAGATCGCCAGCGGCGGGGCGCCGCTCAGCAA
GGAGGTAGGTGAGGCCGTGGCCAAACGCTTCCACCTACCAGGCATCCGCCAGGGCTACGGCCTGACAGAA
ACAACCAGCGCCATTCTGATCACCCCCGAAGGGGACGACAAGCCTGGCGCAGTAGGCAAGGTGGTGCCCT
TCTTCGAGGCTAAGGTGGTGGACTTGGACACCGGTAAGACACTGGGTGTGAACCAGCGCGGCGAGCTGTG
CGTCCGTGGCCCCATGATCATGAGCGGCTACGTTAACAACCCCGAGGCTACAAACGCTCTCATCGACAAG
GACGGCTGGCTGCACAGCGGCGACATCGCCTACTGGGACGAGGACGAGCACTTCTTCATCGTGGACCGGC
TGAAGAGCCTGATCAAATACAAGGGCTACCAGGTAGCCCCAGCCGAACTGGAGAGCATCCTGCTGCAACA
CCCCAACATCTTCGACGCCGGGGTCGCCGGCCTGCCCGACGACGATGCCGGCGAGCTGCCCGCCGCAGTC
GTCGTGCTGGAACACGGTAAAACCATGACCGAGAAGGAGATCGTGGACTATGTGGCCAGCCAGGTTACAA
CCGCCAAGAAGCTGCGCGGTGGTGTTGTGTTCGTGGACGAGGTGCCTAAAGGACTGACCGGCAAGTTGGA
CGCCCGCAAGATCCGCGAGATTCTCATTAAGGCCAAGAAGGGCGGCAAGATCGCCGTGTAATTCTAGTTG
TTTAAACGAGCTCGCCGGGACCTGAGGCCTCCACTGGCGACTTGTTGAGGGGTCAGGGGAGGGCCTGGCA
AGGGGAGGCAGGAGGGTGGCCTGGACCTCCCCACTACCTCCTGCAGACTTTGAGAAGCCCACAGTGGAGA
CATCCACCACCCCAGCCATGGGCCATACGGGGGTCCTGACCTGCTGCCCGGCTGGAACTGGGGGTGCTCG
GCAGTGCTGAAGGAGCCTGGGAAGGGATGGGAGGATACAGGCAAGCACATGTCTTGAGAGAGGTGGCTGG
AGCCCCGGCACAGAGACTGAACGCTGGGGTCCCTTCCTGGGACCAAGATGGAGAAGGTGTTCCTAAGGGA
GGAGACAGAAGGAGGCTGCCGAAGGCTCTGTGGGGTCATCACCACTCTGCATCAGCTGCCCTTCCAAGGA
GCTTCTGCTGCTGCTCCTCCTCCCAGCCCCGGCCCATTCCTCCCCTGCAGTCTGAGGAGGCAAAGGTATG
TGCACGGGGCACATTGACAGGACACGGAGGACCACCTCATCACAGGGTTCCCTGCATGGGGATCTGTAAA
GAGAAAGTTTCTGCACCCACCAGAGCAAGAGCCAACTGAAAGCGTAGACCTGAGAAGAGGTAACTCAGCC
CCTTCCTGCTCCTCTGCCCTCATCAGATGTCCCCAGGAGCAGCAGGGCAGAGGCCCTTCTTTCTATTCTT
ACAAGGGTAGCTAGAGCGTGATCACTCAGGGCTCATCAAATGAGACTCGTGTGCATTTTTCAGAAGGAAA
CCTTGGTTAGTCCTTGCTGGGTAACACAAAGTGGGGTGAGACGACAGAAGCCGAATTCATGGAAGGGGGG
TCTTCTCCCCAAAACTCTGTGTGGTGGGAAACCAGCTATACCTCCCCAAGCCCCAGGGCCTAAAGAGAAG
ACCCCCGAAGCCAAAGATGTGGCCACTTAAAAGCGTCTCCTGCCTCCTACCCAACTGAGTGCCTGGGCCC
CCAGCTTGGCCAAGATGGGCAGTACGTTAGGGTAAGAACCCCATGCTTCAAACTTAAGGACTGACCATCA
CCTGCGTCCCAAGTAGGACCCTTCCTCCCTTCTCGGGGCTGCCCCTGCACCCTGCCTTGAAGACCACCCA
AGCGGCCTCCAGTGTGGGCCTGGTCCAGACATTGCAGATGCTTCAACCGTGATGTCGCCCCAGGCCTGCC
AGGGGTGTGGTGGAGGGGAAGGCCACGTGCTCCAGGGAGAAGCCCTTTCTGGAGAAGCAAGGCTGTCCTC
CCAGGGCTGCCACTACCAGAGACCTGGGGGAGCTGAATTCCGAACAGTGATGGTGACACTCAGCACCTTT
GCCACAGCCGGGGGGAACCGGCTTCTGCCTCTGGGATGGGCTCTCATCAGGACCACCGTGCAGCCCAGCC
AGGGAGGACATGAGAAGGGCCAGTGGGGGCCTCAATGAACCAGAACAAGCCAAGCTGAATGGGGTCTGTG
TGCTCCAGGGCCCTCTTCAGCCCCCTCCCCCAAAGGTCTGGGTCCCTGCCACCAACCTACTGAAGGCCGG
CCCCCGGCTCACCTCACCTGAGCACCTGCACCAGGCCCCAGGCACATGGCTGCCCTGAACTCAGATCACC
TAGACCTTGTCCCTGCCCCACCTTTGCCCCATCCTAGCCCCAGAAGCTCCAAGCTTCACCGCAGGTGAGA
AATTGTGCTCAATGGGCAGAAACTGCTATACCCCCAGGGCATGGCCCACATTTTGGCATGAGGGTGTCTT
TCCAGAGAGCTTGGGTTGGCTGGAGAGAGGCTGTCTTTCCCATTCCTTGTCCAGCTAGGAATAAAGGGGA
AATGGTCCTAGCCTGGCCCCTACACACCCAGGTCCCACAGGCCCCCTCCCCACTGGAATTTCACCAACCA
ACAAGGGGAAAGTACGCTGTTACAGCATAGCGGTCAGGCCCAGCAGGAGCTTGGCACATGATGGGGAGGT
GGCCAGCTCCAGGCCCTGCCCGACCCCATCATGTGTATTTGGTGTATGGGGTGTGGGGGGTCACACCAGA
AGCTGGCCTGGGGTCTCTTCTTTGCTGGACACAGCTCCCTGGCCCCTGCCCCCAGCCCCTGCAGCCCCTG
CCGGACTGTGGAAGCCACATATGGGAAAAGTCCTGGCAGACAATGTGGCGGGATGACTGGGGGCTTCTCC
CTCTGAACCTGGGTCCAGTGTAGCCTGGCTCTGAGAGAAGGTGGTGAGCATGTGGAGAAGGTTCCATAGT
CCACTCTTAGGGGAACCAGCAAAGCCTCATGGCAGTTGGCTCCATCTGGACCTCCCATGGTCACTACAGG
ATGGTGGAGCAGGGGGCATCTTTTAGCCTCCCCCCGCCACCACATCCAGGCCCTCTCAGGCACCTCCTGC
CTCAGCCCACACCTGCCTCACCCATTGCCCCCCTCCCCCCACCTACTGCCATCCCACTCCTCTGCCAGCC
ACTTCCCAGCCGCCCCACCCCACTCCATCCACCAAATCACCTCCTGACTTAATCCTTTCTGGAAGGAGCT
GCCGCCCAGGAACCGGTATTGCCTAGAGCCTCCAGGAGGGGCCCTCCTCAGGCCTCCAGTGGCCCCATGC
CCACCTGCCTGACCCTCCACTGCCCCTGGAAGCAAAGTGCCTATCAGCAGCGTTGCGTCCTCTGGGGCCC
CCGGTCGGGGGGGAGGGGGTGTGGGCTAACCTTGGCCACCACCACAAAAGGAATGTGCCAGAATGCTGAA
CCTTCTTGTTAATGCTATGACCGTGCCTTGAATAAACAAGTCCTCCCAACCTCAGTCGACCTGCAGGCAT
GCAAGCTGATCCGGCTGCTAACAAAGCCCGAAAGGAAGCTGAGTTGGCTGCTGCCACCGCTGAGCAATAA
CTAGCATAACCCCTTGGGGCGGCCGCTTCGAGCAGACATGATAAGATACATTGATGAGTTTGGACAAACC
ACAACTAGAATGCAGTGAAAAAAATGCTTTATTTGTGAAATTTGTGATGCTATTGCTTTATTTGTAACCA
TTATAAGCTGCAATAAACAAGTTAACAACAACAATTGCATTCATTTTATGTTTCAGGTTCAGGGGGAGAT
GTGGGAGGTTTTTTTAAGCAAGTAAAACCTCTACAAATGTGGTAAAATCGAATTTTAACAAAATATTAAC
GCTTACAATTTCCTGATGCGGTATTTTCTCCTTACGCATCTGTGCGGTATTTCACACCGCATACGCGGAT
CTGCGCAGCACCATGGCCTGAAATAACCTCTGAAAGAGGAACTTGGTTAGGTACCTTCTGAGGCGGAAAG
AACCAGCTGTGGAATGTGTGTCAGTTAGGGTGTGGAAAGTCCCCAGGCTCCCCAGCAGGCAGAAGTATGC
AAAGCATGCATCTCAATTAGTCAGCAACCAGGTGTGGAAAGTCCCCAGGCTCCCCAGCAGGCAGAAGTAT
GCAAAGCATGCATCTCAATTAGTCAGCAACCATAGTCCCGCCCCTAACTCCGCCCATCCCGCCCCTAACT
CCGCCCAGTTCCGCCCATTCTCCGCCCCATGGCTGACTAATTTTTTTTATTTATGCAGAGGCCGAGGCCG
CCTCGGCCTCTGAGCTATTCCAGAAGTAGTGAGGAGGCTTTTTTGGAGGCCTAGGCTTTTGCAAAAAGCT
TGATTCTTCTGACACAACAGTCTCGAACCAAAGGCTGGAGCCACCATGGCTTCCAAGGTGTACGACCCCG
AGCAACGCAAACGCATGATCACTGGGCCTCAGTGGTGGGCTCGCTGCAAGCAAATGAACGTGCTGGACTC
CTTCATCAACTACTATGATTCCGAGAAGCACGCCGAGAACGCCGTGATTTTTCTGCATGGTAACGCTGCC
TCCAGCTACCTGTGGAGGCACGTCGTGCCTCACATCGAGCCCGTGGCTAGATGCATCATCCCTGATCTGA
TCGGAATGGGTAAGTCCGGCAAGAGCGGGAATGGCTCATATCGCCTCCTGGATCACTACAAGTACCTCAC
CGCTTGGTTCGAGCTGCTGAACCTTCCAAAGAAAATCATCTTTGTGGGCCACGACTGGGGGGCTTGTCTG
GCCTTTCACTACTCCTACGAGCACCAAGACAAGATCAAGGCCATCGTCCATGCTGAGAGTGTCGTGGACG
TGATCGAGTCCTGGGACGAGTGGCCTGACATCGAGGAGGATATCGCCCTGATCAAGAGCGAAGAGGGCGA
GAAAATGGTGCTTGAGAATAACTTCTTCGTCGAGACCATGCTCCCAAGCAAGATCATGCGGAAACTGGAG
CCTGAGGAGTTCGCTGCCTACCTGGAGCCATTCAAGGAGAAGGGCGAGGTTAGACGGCCTACCCTCTCCT
GGCCTCGCGAGATCCCTCTCGTTAAGGGAGGCAAGCCCGACGTCGTCCAGATTGTCCGCAACTACAACGC
CTACCTTCGGGCCAGCGACGATCTGCCTAAGATGTTCATCGAGTCCGACCCTGGGTTCTTTTCCAACGCT
ATTGTCGAGGGAGCTAAGAAGTTCCCTAACACCGAGTTCGTGAAGGTGAAGGGCCTCCACTTCAGCCAGG
AGGACGCTCCAGATGAAATGGGTAAGTACATCAAGAGCTTCGTGGAGCGCGTGCTGAAGAACGAGCAGAC
CGGTGGTGGGAGCGGAGGTGGCGGATCAGGTGGCGGAGGCTCCGGAGGGATTGAACAAGATGGATTGCAC
GCAGGTTCTCCGGCCGCTTGGGTGGAGAGGCTATTCGGCTATGACTGGGCACAACAGACAATCGGCTGCT
CTGATGCCGCCGTGTTCCGGCTGTCAGCGCAGGGGCGCCCGGTTCTTTTTGTCAAGACCGACCTGTCCGG
TGCCCTGAATGAACTGCAGGACGAGGCAGCGCGGCTATCGTGGCTGGCCACGACGGGCGTTCCTTGCGCA
GCTGTGCTCGACGTTGTCACTGAAGCGGGAAGGGACTGGCTGCTATTGGGCGAAGTGCCGGGGCAGGATC
TCCTGTCATCTCACCTTGCTCCTGCCGAGAAAGTATCCATCATGGCTGATGCAATGCGGCGGCTGCATAC
GCTTGATCCGGCTACCTGCCCATTCGACCACCAAGCGAAACATCGCATCGAGCGAGCACGTACTCGGATG
GAAGCCGGTCTTGTCGATCAGGATGATCTGGACGAAGAGCATCAGGGGCTCGCGCCAGCCGAACTGTTCG
CCAGGCTCAAGGCGCGCATGCCCGACGGCGAGGATCTCGTCGTGACCCATGGCGATGCCTGCTTGCCGAA
TATCATGGTGGAAAATGGCCGCTTTTCTGGATTCATCGACTGTGGCCGGCTGGGTGTGGCGGACCGCTAT
CAGGACATAGCGTTGGCTACCCGTGATATTGCTGAAGAGCTTGGCGGCGAATGGGCTGACCGCTTCCTCG
TGCTTTACGGTATCGCCGCTCCCGATTCGCAGCGCATCGCCTTCTATCGCCTTCTTGACGAGTTCTTCTG
AGCGGGACTCTGGGGTTCGAAATGACCGACCAAGCGACGCCCAACCTGCCATCACGATGGCCGCAATAAA
ATATCTTTATTTTCATTACATCTGTGTGTTGGTTTTTTGTGTGAATCGATAGCGATAAGGATCCTCTTTG
CGCTTGCGTTTTCCCTTGTCCAGATAGCCCAGTAGCTGACATTCATCCGGGGTCAGCACCGTTTCTGCGG
ACTGGCTTTCTACGTAATGGTTTCTTAGACGTCAGGTGGCACTTTTCGGGGAAATGTGCGCGGAACCCCT
ATTTGTTTATTTTTCTAAATACATTCAAATATGTATCCGCTCATGAGACAATAACCCTGATAAATGCTTC
AATAATATTGAAAAAGGAAGAGTATGAGTATTCAACATTTCCGTGTCGCCCTTATTCCCTTTTTTGCGGC
ATTTTGCCTTCCTGTTTTTGCTCACCCAGAAACGCTGGTGAAAGTAAAAGATGCTGAAGATCAGTTGGGT
GCACGAGTGGGTTACATCGAACTGGATCTCAACAGCGGTAAGATCCTTGAGAGTTTTCGCCCCGAAGAAC
GTTTTCCAATGATGAGCACTTTCAAAGTTCTGCTATGTGGCGCGGTATTATCCCGTATTGACGCCGGGCA
AGAGCAACTCGGTCGCCGCATACACTATTCTCAGAATGACTTGGTTGAGTACTCACCAGTCACAGAAAAG
CATCTTACGGATGGCATGACAGTAAGAGAATTATGCAGTGCTGCCATAACCATGAGTGATAACACTGCGG
CCAACTTACTTCTGACAACTATCGGAGGACCGAAGGAGCTAACCGCTTTTTTGCACAACATGGGGGATCA
TGTAACTCGCCTTGATCGTTGGGAACCGGAGCTGAATGAAGCCATACCAAACGACGAGCGTGACACCACG
ATGCCTGTAGCAATGGCAACAACGTTGCGCAAACTATTAACTGGCGAACTACTTACTCTAGCTTCCCGGC
AACAATTAATAGACTGGATGGAGGCGGATAAAGTTGCAGGACCACTTCTGCGCTCGGCCCTTCCGGCTGG
CTGGTTTATTGCTGATAAATCTGGAGCCGGTGAGCGTGGGTCTCGCGGTATCATTGCAGCACTGGGGCCA
GATGGTAAGCCCTCCCGTATCGTAGTTATCTACACGACGGGGAGTCAGGCAACTATGGATGAACGAAATA
GACAGATCGCTGAGATAGGTGCCTCACTGATTAAGCATTGGTAATTCGAAATGACCGACCAAGCGACGCC
CAACCGGTATCAGCTCACTCAAAGGCGGTAATACGGTTATCCACAGAATCAGGGGATAACGCAGGAAAGA
ACATGTGAGCAAAAGGCCAGCAAAAGGCCAGGAACCGTAAAAAGGCCGCGTTGCTGGCGTTTTTCCATAG
GCTCCGCCCCCCTGACGAGCATCACAAAAATCGACGCTCAAGTCAGAGGTGGCGAAACCCGACAGGACTA
TAAAGATACCAGGCGTTTCCCCCTGGAAGCTCCCTCGTGCGCTCTCCTGTTCCGACCCTGCCGCTTACCG
GATACCTGTCCGCCTTTCTCCCTTCGGGAAGCGTGGCGCTTTCTCATAGCTCACGCTGTAGGTATCTCAG
TTCGGTGTAGGTCGTTCGCTCCAAGCTGGGCTGTGTGCACGAACCCCCCGTTCAGCCCGACCGCTGCGCC
TTATCCGGTAACTATCGTCTTGAGTCCAACCCGGTAAGACACGACTTATCGCCACTGGCAGCAGCCACTG
GTAACAGGATTAGCAGAGCGAGGTATGTAGGCGGTGCTACAGAGTTCTTGAAGTGGTGGCCTAACTACGG
CTACACTAGAAGGACAGTATTTGGTATCTGCGCTCTGCTGAAGCCAGTTACCTTCGGAAAAAGAGTTGGT
AGCTCTTGATCCGGCAAACAAACCACCGCTGGTAGCGGTGGTTTTTTTGTTTGCAAGCAGCAGATTACGC
GCAGAAAAAAAGGATTTCAAGAAGATCCTTTGATCTTTTCTACGGGGTCTGACGCTCAGTGGAACGAAAA
CTCACGTTAAGGGATTTTGGTCATGAGATTATCAAAAAGGATCTTCACCTAGATCCTTTTATAGTCCGGA
AATACAGGAACGCACGCTGGATGGCCCTTCGCTGGGATGGTGAAACCATGAAAAATGGCAGCTTCAGTGG
ATTAAGTGGGGGTAATGTGGCCTGTACCCTCTGGTTGCATAGGTATTCATACGGTTAAAATTTATCAGGC
GCGATTGCGGCAGTTTTTCGGGTGGTTTGTTGCCATTTTTACCTGTCTGCTGCCGTGATCGCGCTGAACG
CGTTTTAGCGGTGCGTACAATTAAGGGATTATGGTAAATCCACTTACTGTCTGCCCTCGTAGCCATCGAG
ATAAACCGCAGTACTCCGGCCACGATGCGTCCGGCGTAGAGGATCGAGATCTACCGGGTAGGGGAGGCGC
TTTTCCCAAGGCAGTCTGGAGCATGCGCTTTAGCAGCCCCGCTGGGCACTTGGCGCTACACAAGTGGCCT
CTGGCCTCGCACACATTCCACAT
Features (pLannotate 1.2.2; 18 found; start..end, strand, type, name):
    439..2091    +  CDS            luciferase: firefly luciferase synthetic luc2 version of the luciferase gene
   4884..4907    +  misc_feature   MCS (fragment): pUC18/19 multiple cloning site
   4914..4963    +  CDS            SET1 (fragment): solubility-enhancement tag derived from T7 phage gene 10B
   4971..4990    +  terminator     T7 terminator (fragment): transcription terminator for bacteriophage T7 RNA polymerase
   5012..5133    -  polyA_signal   SV40 poly(A) signal: SV40 polyadenylation signal
   5156..5224    -  CDS            large T antigen (fragment): large T antigen from SV40 (simian virus 40)
   5229..5261    +  rep_origin     M13 ori (fragment): M13 bacteriophage origin of replication; arrow indicates direction of (+) strand synthesis
   5262..5313    -  misc_feature   bom (fragment): basis of mobility region from pBR322
   5378..5735    +  promoter       SV40 promoter: SV40 enhancer and early promoter
   5786..6718    +  CDS            hRluc: Renilla luciferase human codon-optimized
   6769..7561    +  CDS            NeoR/KanR (fragment): aminoglycoside phosphotransferase from Tn5; aph(3')-II (or nptII); confers resistance to neomycin, kanamycin, and G418 (Geneticin®)
   7625..7673    +  polyA_signal   poly(A) signal: synthetic polyadenylation signal
   7694..7786    -  CDS            tnpA (fragment): TN5P_ECOLX - Also known as tnp. Experimental evidence at protein level: Swiss-Prot protein existence level 1. Mediates transposition of transposon Tn5 by a 'cut and paste' mechanism. First, the monomeric transposase binds the 19 bp inverted DNA repeats flanking the transposon. Then, dimerization of the DNA- bound transposase creates a synaptic DNA complex. After nicking of the first DNA strand, excision of the transposon proceeds through a series of intermediates. The transposase then mediates the insertion of the transposon at a new site by strand transfer. The activity of the wild- type tran
   7829..7933    +  promoter       AmpR promoter: bla
   7934..8794    +  CDS            AmpR: β-lactamase; bla; confers resistance to ampicillin, carbenicillin, and related antibiotics
   8952..9540    -  rep_origin     ori: high-copy-number ColE1/pMB1/pBR322/pUC origin of replication
   9656..9939    +  misc_feature   cer region: ColE1-derived recombination site that helps to maintain plasmids as monomers
   9996..392     +  promoter       PGK promoter (across the origin): mouse phosphoglycerate kinase 1 promoter
