[The description below was written by a language model from this plasmid's Addgene catalogue record and pLannotate feature annotations shown in this document.]
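Description:
pmiRGLO-TMEM63C-201 is a mammalian dual-luciferase reporter plasmid built on the commercial pmiRGLO backbone and designed to test whether a 3′ untranslated region is targeted by a microRNA. It is propagated in E. coli as a high-copy plasmid through a ColE1/pUC-type origin with ampicillin resistance (AmpR under its own bla promoter), and the feature table also shows a ColE1 cer site, which helps keep plasmids monomeric. For mammalian cells, a neomycin resistance coding sequence allows G418 selection.

The test cassette consists of the mouse PGK-1 promoter driving the synthetic luc2 firefly luciferase. It is followed by a roughly 2.8 kb insert corresponding to the human TMEM63C 3′ UTR (the "201" designation presumably refers to a particular transcript isoform). The insert was introduced by Gibson assembly, which destroyed the flanking NheI and XbaI sites. The insert itself is not annotated in the feature table but fits the unannotated stretch between the luciferase coding sequence and the residual cloning-site fragments; an SV40 poly(A) signal lies just beyond these, though it is annotated on the opposite strand. Because the UTR is part of the firefly luciferase transcript, miRNA binding to it should reduce firefly signal.

A second, independent unit on the same plasmid uses the SV40 enhancer/early promoter to express humanized Renilla luciferase, with the neomycin resistance sequence immediately downstream and a synthetic poly(A) signal after it. This unit provides an internal normalisation control for transfection efficiency. The record places the plasmid in a study of the miR-124 regulatory network during human neurogenesis. Several short annotated fragments (SET1, large T antigen, M13 ori, bom, tnpA) are probably incidental matches to backbone sequence rather than functional elements.
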