Addgene plasmid #117372: pmiRGLO-TMEM63C-201
Purpose: Dual luciferase assay for miRNA-targeted UTR
Depositing lab: Volker Busskamp. Depositing organization: Technische Universitaet Dresden. Publication: Combined Experimental and System-Level Analyses Reveal the Complex Regulatory Network of miR-124 during Human Neurogenesis. Kutsche LK, Gysi DM, Fallmann J, Lenk K, Petri R, Swiersy A, Klapper SD, Pircs K, Khattak S, Stadler PF, Jakobsson J, Nowick K, Busskamp V. Cell Syst. 2018 Sep 28. pii: S2405-4712(18)30358-2. doi: 10.1016/j.cels.2018.08.011. PubMed 30292704.
Backbone
  Vector backbone: pmiRGLO
  Backbone manufacturer: Promega
  Backbone size w/o insert (bp): 7334
  Vector type: Mammalian Expression, Luciferase
  Selectable markers: Neomycin (select with G418)
Growth in bacteria
  Bacterial resistance: Ampicillin, 100 μg/mL
  Growth temperature: 37°C
  Growth strain: DH5alpha
  Copy number: High Copy
Gene/Insert
  Gene/Insert name: TMEM63C-2013' UTR
  Species: H. sapiens (human)
  Insert size (bp): 2769
  Promoter: Murine PGK-1
  Tag / fusion protein: luciferase (N terminal on backbone)
  Cloning method: Gibson Cloning
  Sequencing primers: 5′ Fluc-F1 (AGAAGCTGCGCGGTGGTGTTGTG); 3′ T7terminal
Terms and licenses: Academic/Nonprofit Terms; Industry Terms: Not Available to Industry
Depositor comments: 5' NheI cloning site destroyed, 3' XbaI cloning site destroyed
How to cite: pmiRGLO-TMEM63C-201 was a gift from Volker Busskamp (Addgene plasmid # 117372 ; http://n2t.net/addgene:117372 ; RRID:Addgene_117372)
